Addgene plasmid #52155: pChlr-4CYQ
Purpose: Encodes module 4 with amino acids 12C-13Y-16Q for recognition of nt 5A
Depositing lab: Huimin Zhao. Depositing organization: University of Illinois at Urbana-Champaign. Publication: Modular assembly of designer PUF proteins for specific post-transcriptional regulation of endogenous RNA. Abil Z, Denard CA, Zhao H. J Biol Eng. 2014 Mar 1;8(1):7. 10.1186/1754-1611-8-7 PubMed 24581042.
Backbone
  Vector backbone: pChlr-pNEB193
  Backbone manufacturer: New England Biolabs
  Backbone size w/o insert (bp): 2280
  Total vector size (bp): 2344
  Modifications to backbone: Replaced the original ampicillin resistance gene Bla with the chloramphenicol resistance gene Cam from pACYC (New England Biolabs) using the Gibson Assembly method.
  Vector type: Bacterial Expression
Growth in bacteria
  Bacterial resistance: Chloramphenicol, 25 μg/mL
  Growth temperature: 37°C
  Growth strain: Top10
  Copy number: High Copy
Gene/Insert
  Gene/Insert name: Pumilio homology domain amino acids 133-168 (alt name: PUM-HD module 4)
  Species: H. sapiens (human)
  Insert size (bp): 36
  Mutation: Changed 12N to 12C and 13H to 13Y in Module 4
  GenBank ID: D43951
  Entrez Gene: PUM1 (a.k.a. HSPUM, NEDMSF, PUMH, PUMH1, PUML1, SCA47)
  Cloning method: Unknown
  Sequencing primers: 5′ M13 For; 3′ M13 Rev
Terms and licenses: Academic/Nonprofit Terms; Industry Terms: Not Available to Industry
How to cite: pChlr-4CYQ was a gift from Huimin Zhao (Addgene plasmid # 52155 ; http://n2t.net/addgene:52155 ; RRID:Addgene_52155)
