[The description below was written by a language model from this plasmid's Addgene catalogue record.]
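Description:
pChlr-4CYQ is a small, high-copy bacterial plasmid (about 2.3 kb in total) that serves as a module donor in a library for building designer PUF (Pumilio/FBF) RNA-binding proteins. Its backbone, pChlr-pNEB193, is a derivative of the pUC-type cloning vector pNEB193 in which the original ampicillin resistance gene (bla) was replaced by the chloramphenicol resistance gene from pACYC using Gibson assembly. The plasmid is therefore maintained in E. coli under chloramphenicol selection. The record lists the vector type as bacterial expression, but it names no promoter driving the insert, and the construct appears to function as a storage and assembly part rather than as an expression vector in its own right. M13 forward and reverse primer sites flank the insert for sequence verification.

The insert encodes module 4 of the human PUM1 Pumilio homology domain (PUM-HD), corresponding to amino acids 133-168 of that domain. The recorded insert size of 36 seems to match this residue count rather than a length in base pairs. Each PUF repeat contacts one RNA base through a few key side chains. Here positions 12 and 13 of the repeat were changed from N to C and from H to Y, which together with Q at position 16 gives the 12C-13Y-16Q combination. According to the record, this variant directs repeat 4 to recognise an adenine at nucleotide position 5 of the target RNA. Combined with the other repeat-module plasmids in the set, it allows modular assembly of complete PUM-HD variants with custom sequence specificity, intended for post-transcriptional regulation of endogenous transcripts. The cloning method used to insert the module is not stated.
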