>Addgene plasmid #52155 | pChlr-4CYQ | depositor partial sequence | sequence record 80764 | M13F(-40)
GGCCATGTCTTGAAGTGTGTGAAAGATCAGAATGGCTGTTACGTGGTTCAGAAATGCATTGAATGTGTAC
AGCCCCAGTCTTTGCAATTTATCATCGATGCGTTTAAGGGACAGGAGAGACCAAGCTTGGCGTAATCATG
GTCATAGCTGTTTCCTGTGTGAAATTGTTATCCGCTCACAATTCCACACAACATACGAGCCGGAAGCATA
AAGTGTAA
