>Addgene plasmid #52155 | pChlr-4CYQ | addgene partial sequence | sequence record 89946 | M13pUC-Fwd 5'-CCCAGTCACGACGTTGTAAAACG-3'
TCGAGCTCGGTCTCATGGCCATGTCTTGAAGTGTGTGAAAGATCAGAATGGCTGTTACGTGGTTCAGAAA
TGCATTGAATGTGTACAGCCCCAGTCTTTGCAATTTATCATCGATGCGTTTAAGGGACAGGAGAGACCAA
GCTTGGCGTAATCATGGTCATAGCTGTTTCCTGTGTGAAATTGTTATCCGCTCACAATTCCACACAACAT
ACGAGCCGGAAGCATAAAGTGTAAAGCCTGGGGTGCCTAATGAGTGAGCTAACTCACATTAATTGCGTTG
CGCTCACTGCCCGCTTTCCAGTCGGGAAACCTGTCGTGCCAGCTGCATTAATGAATCGGCCAACGCGCGG
GGAGAGGCGGTTTGCGTATTGGGCGCTCTTCCGCTTCCTCGCTCACTGACTCGCTGCGCTCGGTCGTTCG
GCTGCGGCGAGCGGTATCAGCTCACTCAAAGGCGGTAATACGGTTATCCACAGAATCAGGGGATAACGCA
GGAAAGAACATGTGAGCAAAAGGCCAGCAAAAGGCCAGGAACCGTAAAAAGGCCGCGTTGCTGGCGTTTT
TCCATAGGCTCCGCCCCCCTGACGAGCATCACAAAAATCGACGCTCAAGTCAGAGGTGGTGAAACCCGAC
AGGACTATAAAGATACCAGGCGTTTCCCCCTGGAAGCTCCCTCGTGCGCTCTCCTGTTCCGACCCTGCCG
CTTACCGGATACCTGTCCGCCTTTCTCCCTTAGGGAAGCGTGGCGCTTTCTCATAGCTCACGCTGTA
